>Addgene plasmid #62382 | Actin-mRFP-PAGFP | depositor full sequence | sequence record 107137 | Actin-mRFP-PAGFP sequence 6497 bps
TAGTTATTAATAGTAATCAATTACGGGGTCATTAGTTCATAGCCCATATATGGAGTTCCGCGTTACATAA
CTTACGGTAAATGGCCCGCCTGGCTGACCGCCCAACGACCCCCGCCCATTGACGTCAATAATGACGTATG
TTCCCATAGTAACGCCAATAGGGACTTTCCATTGACGTCAATGGGTGGAGTATTTACGGTAAACTGCCCA
CTTGGCAGTACATCAAGTGTATCATATGCCAAGTACGCCCCCTATTGACGTCAATGACGGTAAATGGCCC
GCCTGGCATTATGCCCAGTACATGACCTTATGGGACTTTCCTACTTGGCAGTACATCTACGTATTAGTCA
TCGCTATTACCATGGTGATGCGGTTTTGGCAGTACATCAATGGGCGTGGATAGCGGTTTGACTCACGGGG
ATTTCCAAGTCTCCACCCCATTGACGTCAATGGGAGTTTGTTTTGGCACCAAAATCAACGGGACTTTCCA
AAATGTCGTAACAACTCCGCCCCATTGACGCAAATGGGCGGTAGGCGTGTACGGTGGGAGGTCTATATAA
GCAGAGCTGGTTTAGTGAACCGTCAGATCCGCTAGCATGGCCTCCTCCGAGGACGTCATCAAGGAGTTCA
TGCGCTTCAAGGTGCGCATGGAGGGCTCCGTGAACGGCCACGAGTTCGAGATCGAGGGCGAGGGCGAGGG
CCGCCCCTACGAGGGCACCCAGACCGCCAAGCTGAAGGTGACCAAGGGCGGCCCCCTGCCCTTCGCCTGG
GACATCCTGTCCCCTCAGTTCCAGTACGGCTCCAAGGCCTACGTGAAGCACCCCGCCGACATCCCCGACT
ACTTGAAGCTGTCCTTCCCCGAGGGCTTCAAGTGGGAGCGCGTGATGAACTTCGAGGACGGCGGCGTGGT
GACCGTGACCCAGGACTCCTCCCTGCAGGACGGCGAGTTCATCTACAAGGTGAAGCTGCGCGGCACCAAC
TTCCCCTCCGACGGCCCCGTAATGCAGAAGAAGACCATGGGCTGGGAGGCCTCCACCGAGCGGATGTACC
CCGAGGACGGCGCCCTGAAGGGCGAGATCAAGATGAGGCTGAAGCTGAAGGACGGCGGCCACTACGACGC
CGAGGTCAAGACCACCTACATGGCCAAGAAGCCCGTGCAGCTGCCCGGCGCCTACAAGACCGACATCAAG
CTGGACATCACCTCCCACAACGAGGACTACACCATCGTGGAACAGTACGAGCGCGCCGAGGGCCGCCACT
CCACCGGCGCCTCCGGACTCAGATCTCGAGGCATGGTGAGCAAGGGCGAGGAGCTGTTCACCGGGGTGGT
GCCCATCCTGGTCGAGCTGGACGGCGACGTAAACGGCCACAAGTTCAGCGTGTCCGGCGAGGGCGAGGGC
GATGCCACCTACGGCAAGCTGACCCTGAAGTTCATCTGCACCACCGGCAAGCTGCCCGTGCCCTGGCCCA
CCCTCGTGACCACCTTCAGCTACGGCGTGCAGTGCTTCAGCCGCTACCCCGACCACATGAAGCAGCACGA
CTTCTTCAAGTCCGCCATGCCCGAAGGCTACGTCCAGGAGCGCACCATCTTCTTCAAGGACGACGGCAAC
TACAAGACCCGCGCCGAGGTGAAGTTCGAGGGCGACACCCTGGTGAACCGCATCGAGCTGAAGGGCATCG
ACTTCAAGGAGGACGGCAACATCCTGGGGCACAAGCTGGAGTACAACTACAACAGCCACAACGTCTATAT
CATGGCCGACAAGCAGAAGAACGGCATCAAGGCCAACTTCAAGATCCGCCACAACATCGAGGACGGCAGC
GTGCAGCTCGCCGACCACTACCAGCAGAACACCCCCATCGGCGACGGCCCCGTGCTGCTGCCCGACAACC
ACTACCTGAGCCACCAGTCCGCCCTGAGCAAAGACCCCAACGAGAAGCGCGATCACATGGTCCTGCTGGA
GTTCGTGACCGCCGCCGGGATCACTCTCGGCATGGACGAGCTGTACAAGGGCGGCGGCACTCGAGCTATG
GATGATGATATCGCCGCGCTCGTCGTCGACAACGGCTCCGGCATGTGCAAGGCCGGCTTCGCGGGCGACG
ATGCCCCCCGGGCCGTCTTCCCCTCCATCGTGGGGCGCCCCAGGCACCAGGGCGTGATGGTGGGCATGGG
TCAGAAGGATTCCTATGTGGGCGACGAGGCCCAGAGCAAGAGAGGCATCCTCACCCTGAAGTACCCCATC
GAGCACGGCATCGTCACCAACTGGGACGACATGGAGAAAATCTGGCACCACACCTTCTACAATGAGCTGC
GTGTGGCTCCCGAGGAGCACCCCGTGCTGCTGACCGAGGCCCCCCTGAACCCCAAGGCCAACCGCGAGAA
GATGACCCAGATCATGTTTGAGACCTTCAACACCCCAGCCATGTACGTTGCTATCCAGGCTGTGCTATCC
CTGTACGCCTCTGGCCGTACCACTGGCATCGTGATGGACTCCGGTGACGGGGTCACCCACACTGTGCCCA
TCTACGAGGGGTATGCCCTCCCCCATGCCATCCTGCGTCTGGACCTGGCTGGCCGGGACCTGACTGACTA
CCTCATGAAGATCCTCACCGAGCGCGGCTACAGCTTCACCACCACGGCCGAGCGGGAAATCGTGCGTGAC
ATTAAGGAGAAGCTGTGCTACGTCGCCCTGGACTTCGAGCAAGAGATGGCCACGGCTGCTTCCAGCTCCT
CCCTGGAGAAGAGCTACGAGCTGCCTGACGGCCAGGTCATCACCATTGGCAATGAGCGGTTCCGCTGCCC
TGAGGCACTCTTCCAGCCTTCCTTCCTGGGCATGGAGTCCTGTGGCATCCACGAAACTACCTTCAACTCC
ATCATGAAGTGTGACGTGGACATCCGCAAAGACCTGTACGCCAACACAGTGCTGTCTGGCGGCACCACCA
TGTACCCTGGCATTGCCGACAGGATGCAGAAGGAGATCACTGCCCTGGCACCCAGCACAATGAAGATCAA
GATCATTGCTCCTCCTGAGCGCAAGTACTCCGTGTGGATCGGCGGCTCCATCCTGGCCTCGCTGTCCACC
TTCCAGCAGATGTGGATCAGCAAGCAGGAGTATGACGAGTCCGGCCCCTCCATCGTCCACCGCAAATGCT
TCTAGGGATCCACCGGATCTAGATAACTGATCATAATCAGCCATACCACATTTGTAGAGGTTTTACTTGC
TTTAAAAAACCTCCCACACCTCCCCCTGAACCTGAAACATAAAATGAATGCAATTGTTGTTGTTAACTTG
TTTATTGCAGCTTATAATGGTTACAAATAAAGCAATAGCATCACAAATTTCACAAATAAAGCATTTTTTT
CACTGCATTCTAGTTGTGGTTTGTCCAAACTCATCAATGTATCTTAACGCGTAAATTGTAAGCGTTAATA
TTTTGTTAAAATTCGCGTTAAATTTTTGTTAAATCAGCTCATTTTTTAACCAATAGGCCGAAATCGGCAA
AATCCCTTATAAATCAAAAGAATAGACCGAGATAGGGT
[37 nt withheld, positions 3539-3575]
AAAGAACGTGGACTCCAACGTCAAAGG
[49 nt withheld, positions 3603-3651]
T
[91 nt withheld, positions 3653-3743]
G
[124 nt withheld, positions 3745-3868]
CAGGTGGCACTTTTCGGGGAAATGTGCGCGGAACCCCTATTTGTTTATTTTTCTAAATACATTCAAATAT
GTATCCGCTCATGAGACAATAACCCTGATAAATGCTTCAATAATATTGAAAAAGGAAGAGTCCTGAGGCG
GAAAGAACCAGCTGTGGAATGTGTGTCAGTTAGGGTGTGGAAAGTCCCCAGGCTCCCCAGCAGGCAGAAG
TATGCAAAGCATGCATCTCAATTAGTCAGCAACCAGGTGTGGAAAGTCCCCAGGCTCCCCAGCAGGCAGA
AGTATGCAAAGCATGCATCTCAATTAGTCAGCAACCATAGTCCCGCCCCTAACTCCGCCCATCCCGCCCC
TAACTCCGCCCAGTTCCGCCCATTCTCCGCCCCATGGCTGACTAATTTTTTTTATTTATGCAGAGGCCGA
GGCCGCCTCGGCCTCTGAGCTATTCCAGAAGTAGTGAGGAGGCTTTTTTGGAGGCCTAGGCTTTTGCAAA
GATCGATCAAGAGACAGGATGAGGATCGTTTCGCATGATTGAACAAGATGGATTGCACGCAGGTTCTCCG
GCCGCTTGGGTGGAGAGGCTATTCGGCTATGACTGGGCACAACAGACAATCGGCTGCTCTGATGCCGCCG
TGTTCCGGCTGTCAGCGCAGGGGCGCCCGGTTCTTTTTGTCAAGACCGACCTGTCCGGTGCCCTGAATGA
ACTGCAAGACGAGGCAGCGCGGCTATCGTGGCTGGCCACGACGGGCGTTCCTTGCGCAGCTGTGCTCGAC
GTTGTCACTGAAGCGGGAAGGGACTGGCTGCTATTGGGCGAAGTGCCGGGGCAGGATCTCCTGTCATCTC
ACCTTGCTCCTGCCGAGAAAGTATCCATCATGGCTGATGCAATGCGGCGGCTGCATACGCTTGATCCGGC
TACCTGCCCATTCGACCACCAAGCGAAACATCGCATCGAGCGAGCACGTACTCGGATGGAAGCCGGTCTT
GTCGATCAGGATGATCTGGACGAAGAGCATCAGGGGCTCGCGCCAGCCGAACTGTTCGCCAGGCTCAAGG
CGAGCATGCCCGACGGCGAGGATCTCGTCGTGACCCATGGCGATGCCTGCTTGCCGAATATCATGGTGGA
AAATGGCCGCTTTTCTGGATTCATCGACTGTGGCCGGCTGGGTGTGGCGGACCGCTATCAGGACATAGCG
TTGGCTACCCGTGATATTGCTGAAGAGCTTGGCGGCGAATGGGCTGACCGCTTCCTCGTGCTTTACGGTA
TCGCCGCTCCCGATTCGCAGCGCATCGCCTTCTATCGCCTTCTTGACGAGTTCTTCTGAGCGGGACTCTG
GGGTTCGAAATGACCGACCAAGCGACGCCCAACCTGCCATCACGAGATTTCGATTCCACCGCCGCCTTCT
ATGAAAGGTTGGGCTTCGGAATCGTTTTCCGGGACGCCGGCTGGATGATCCTCCAGCGCGGGGATCTCAT
GCTGGAGTTCTTCGCCCACCCTAGGGGGAGGCTAACTGAAACACGGAAGGAGACAATACCGGAAGGAACC
CGCGCTATGACGGCAATAAAAAGACAGAATAAAACGCACGGTGTTGGGTCGTTTGTTCATAAACGCGGGG
TTCGGTCCCAGGGCTGGCACTCTGTCGATACCCCACCGAGACCCCATTGGGGCCAATACGCCCGCGTTTC
TTCCTTTTCCCCACCCCACCCCCCAAGTTCGGGTGAAGGCCCAGGGCTCGCAGCCAACGTCGGGGCGGCA
GGCCCTGCCATAGCCTCAGGTTACTCATATATACTTTAGATTGATTTAAAACTTCATTTTTAATTTAAAA
GGATCTAGGTGAAGATCCTTTTTGATAATCTCATGACCAAAATCCCTTAACGTGAGTTTTCGTTCCACTG
AGCGTCAGACCCCGTAGAAAAGATCAAAGGATCTTCTTGAGATCCTTTTTTTCTGCGCGTAATCTGCTGC
TTGCAAACAAAAAAACCACCGCTACCAGCGGTGGTTTGTTTGCCGGATCAAGAGCTACCAACTCTTTTTC
CGAAGGTAACTGGCTTCAGCAGAGCGCAGATACCAAATACTGTCCTTCTAGTGTAGCCGTAGTTAGGCCA
CCACTTCAAGAACTCTGTAGCACCGCCTACATACCTCGCTCTGCTAATCCTGTTACCAGTGGCTGCTGCC
AGTGGCGATAAGTCGTGTCTTACCGGGTTGGACTCAAGACGATAGTTACCGGATAAGGCGCAGCGGTCGG
GCTGAACGGGGGGTTCGTGCACACAGCCCAGCTTGGAGCGAACGACCTACACCGAACTGAGATACCTACA
GCGTGAGCTATGAGAAAGCGCCACGCTTCCCGAAGGGAGAAAGGCGGACAGGTATCCGGTAAGCGGCAGG
GTCGGAACAGGAGAGCGCACGAGGGAGCTTCCAGGGGGAAACGCCTGGTATCTTTATAGTCCTGTCGGGT
TTCGCCACCTCTGACTTGAGCGTCGATTTTTGTGATGCTCGTCAGGGGGGCGGAGCCTATGGAAAAACGC
CAGCAACGCGGCCTTTTTACGGTTCCTGGCCTTTTGCTGGCCTTTTGCTCACATGTTCTTTCCTGCGTTA
TCCCCTGATTCTGTGGATAACCGTATTACCGCCATGCAT
Features (pLannotate 1.2.2; 16 found; start..end, strand, type, name):
     61..364     +  enhancer       CMV enhancer: human cytomegalovirus immediate early enhancer
    365..568     +  promoter       CMV promoter: human cytomegalovirus (CMV) immediate early promoter
    597..1271    +  CDS            mRFP1: mRFP1 is a basic (constitutively fluorescent) red fluorescent protein published in 2002, derived from Discosoma sp.. It is reported to be a somewhat slowly-maturing monomer with low acid sensitivity.
   1272..1290    +  misc_feature   MCS (fragment): multiple cloning site
   1293..2009    +  CDS            PA-GFP: PA-GFP is a photoactivatable green fluorescent protein published in 2002, derived from Aequorea victoria.
   2028..3152    +  CDS            ACTB: ACTB_BOVIN - Experimental evidence at protein level: Swiss-Prot protein existence level 1. Actin is a highly conserved protein that polymerizes to produce filaments that form cross-linked networks in the cytoplasm of cells. Actin exists in both monomeric (G-actin) and polymeric (F-actin) forms, both forms playing key functions, such as cell motility and contraction. In addition to their role in the cytoplasmic cytoskeleton, G- and F-actin also localize in the nucleus, and regulate gene transcription and motility and repair of damaged DNA. From Bos taurus (Bovine).
   3178..3262    +  CDS            large T antigen (fragment): large T antigen from SV40 (simian virus 40)
   3285..3406    +  polyA_signal   SV40 poly(A) signal: SV40 polyadenylation signal
   3440..3868    -  rep_origin     f1 ori (sequence partly withheld): f1 bacteriophage origin of replication; arrow indicates direction of (+) strand synthesis
   3895..3999    +  promoter       AmpR promoter: bla
   4001..4358    +  promoter       SV40 promoter: SV40 enhancer and early promoter
   4393..5187    +  CDS            NeoR/KanR: aminoglycoside phosphotransferase from Tn5; aph(3')-II (or nptII); confers resistance to neomycin, kanamycin, and G418 (Geneticin®)
   5208..5360    +  CDS            ble (fragment): BLE_KLEPN - Experimental evidence at protein level: Swiss-Prot protein existence level 1. Binding protein with a strong affinity to the bleomycin family of antibiotics. Binds to CL990; an antimitotic-antibiotic compound. From Klebsiella pneumoniae.
   5419..5466    +  polyA_signal   HSV TK poly(A) signal: herpes simplex virus thymidine kinase polyadenylation signal (Cole and Stacy, 1985)
   5557..5573    -  polyA_signal   bGH poly(A) signal (fragment): bovine growth hormone polyadenylation signal
   5795..6383    +  rep_origin     ori: high-copy-number ColE1/pMB1/pBR322/pUC origin of replication
