[The description below was written by a language model from this plasmid's Addgene catalogue record and pLannotate feature annotations shown in this document.]
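Description:
Actin-mRFP-PAGFP is a mammalian expression plasmid built on the Clontech EGFP-C1 backbone, in which the original EGFP was replaced by photoactivatable GFP (PA-GFP) and mRFP was added upstream of it. The resulting 6,497-nt construct carries a single open reading frame arranged, in order, as mRFP1, a short remnant of multiple cloning site acting as a linker, PA-GFP, and human beta actin (ACTB), so both fluorescent proteins sit at the N terminus of actin. The automated annotation matches the actin coding sequence to the bovine protein, which reflects the very high conservation of actin; the catalogue entry records the insert as human. Transcription is driven by the human cytomegalovirus immediate early enhancer and promoter and terminated by the SV40 polyadenylation signal.

The plasmid replicates at high copy in E. coli from a ColE1/pUC-type origin and also carries an f1 origin for single-stranded DNA production. A single Tn5 aminoglycoside phosphotransferase gene (NeoR/KanR) serves both hosts. A bacterial promoter drives it for kanamycin selection in bacteria, and the SV40 enhancer/early promoter with the HSV TK polyadenylation signal drives it for G418 selection in mammalian cells. Small annotated fragments of ble, SV40 large T antigen and the bGH polyadenylation signal appear to be backbone remnants rather than functional parts.

The dual tag gives constitutive red fluorescence that reports all tagged actin, while PA-GFP stays dim until photoactivated, allowing a chosen subpopulation of actin to be marked in green and followed over time against the red reference. This design suits measurements of actin filament turnover and disassembly in living cells, consistent with the associated study of actin disassembly.
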