Addgene plasmid #62382: Actin-mRFP-PAGFP
Purpose: Expresses beta actin with both a PAGFP and mRFP tag.
Depositing lab: Guillaume Charras & Tim Mitchison. Depositing organization: Harvard Medical School. Publication: Actin disassembly by cofilin, coronin, and Aip1 occurs in bursts and is inhibited by barbed-end cappers. Kueh HY, Charras GT, Mitchison TJ, Brieher WM. J Cell Biol. 2008 Jul 28;182(2):341-53. doi: 10.1083/jcb.200801027. PubMed 18663144.
Backbone
  Vector backbone: EGFP-C1
  Backbone manufacturer: Clontech
  Modifications to backbone: Replaced EGFP by PAGFP Added mRFP to the N terminal of PAGFP between NheI and AgeI
  Vector type: Mammalian Expression
  Selectable markers: Neomycin (select with G418)
Growth in bacteria
  Bacterial resistance: Kanamycin, 50 μg/mL
  Growth temperature: 37°C
  Growth strain: DH5alpha
  Copy number: High Copy
Gene/Insert
  Gene/Insert name: beta actin
  Species: H. sapiens (human)
  Insert size (bp): 1128
  GenBank ID: NM_001101.4
  Entrez Gene: ACTB (a.k.a. BKRNS, BNS, BRWS1, CSMH, DDS1, PS1TP5BP1, THC8)
  Promoter: CMV
  Tag / fusion protein: mRFP (N terminal on insert); PAGFP (N terminal on insert)
  Cloning method: Restriction Enzyme; 5′ cloning site NheI (not destroyed); 3′ cloning site BamHI (not destroyed)
  Sequencing primers: 5′ CMV forward; 3′ EGFP C rev
Terms and licenses: Academic/Nonprofit Terms; Industry Terms: Not Available to Industry
How to cite: Actin-mRFP-PAGFP was a gift from Guillaume Charras & Tim Mitchison (Addgene plasmid # 62382 ; http://n2t.net/addgene:62382 ; RRID:Addgene_62382)
