>Addgene plasmid #62382 | Actin-mRFP-PAGFP | addgene partial sequence | sequence record 104723 | CMV-F 5'-CGCAAATGGGCGGTAGGCGTG-3'
CTATATAAGCAGAGCTGGTTTAGTGAACCGTCAGATCCGCTAGCATGGCCTCCTCCGAGGACGTCATCAA
GGAGTTCATGCGCTTCAAGGTGCGCATGGAGGGCTCCGTGAACGGCCACGAGTTCGAGATCGAGGGCGAG
GGCGAGGGCCGCCCCTACGAGGGCACCCAGACCGCCAAGCTGAAGGTGACCAAGGGCGGCCCCCTGCCCT
TCGCCTGGGACATCCTGTCCCCTCAGTTCCAGTACGGCTCCAAGGCCTACGTGAAGCACCCCGCCGACAT
CCCCGACTACTTGAAGCTGTCCTTCCCCGAGGGCTTCAAGTGGGAGCGCGTGATGAACTTCGAGGACGGC
GGCGTGGTGACCGTGACCCAGGACTCCTCCCTGCAGGACGGCGAGTTCATCTACAAGGTGAAGCTGCGCG
GCACCAACTTCCCCTCCGACGGCCCCGTAATGCAGAAGAAGACCATGGGCTGGGAGGCCTCCACCGAGCG
GATGTACCCCGAGGACGGCGCCCTGAAGGGCGAGATCAAGATGAGGCTGAAGCTGAAGGACGGCGGCCAC
TACGACGCCGAGGTCAAGACCACCTACATGGCCAAGAAGCCCGTGCAGCTGCCCGGCGCCTACAAGACCG
ACATCAAGCTGGACATCACCTCCCACAACGAGGACTACACCATCGTGGAACAGTACGAGCGCGCCGAGGG
CCGCCACTCCACCGGCGCCTCCGGACTCAGATCTCGAGGCATGGTGAGCAAGGGCGAGGAGCTGTTCACC
GGGGTGGTGCCCATCCTGGTCGAGCTGGACGGCGACGTAAACGGCCACAAGTTCAGCGTGTCCGGCGAGG
GCGAGGGCGATGCCACCTACGGCAAGCTGACCCTGAAGTTCATCTGCACCACCGGCAAGCTGCCCGTGCC
CTGGCCCACCCTCGTGACCACCTTCAGCTACGGCGTGCAGTGCTTCAGCCGCTACCCCGACCACATG
