>Addgene plasmid #62382 | Actin-mRFP-PAGFP | addgene partial sequence | sequence record 104728 | SV40pA-R 5'-GAAATTTGTGATGCTATTGC-3'
TTATAAGCTGCAATAAACAAGTTAACAACAACAATTGCATTCATTTTATGTTTCAGGTTCAGGGGGAGGT
GTGGGAGGTTTTTTAAAGCAAGTAAAACCTCTACAAATGTGGTATGGCTGATTATGATCAGTTATCTAGA
TCCGGTGGATCCCTAGAAGCATTTGCGGTGGACGATGGAGGGGCCGGACTCGTCATACTCCTGCTTGCTG
ATCCACATCTGCTGGAAGGTGGACAGCGAGGCCAGGATGGAGCCGCCGATCCACACGGAGTACTTGCGCT
CAGGAGGAGCAATGATCTTGATCTTCATTGTGCTGGGTGCCAGGGCAGTGATCTCCTTCTGCATCCTGTC
GGCAATGCCAGGGTACATGGTGGTGCCGCCAGACAGCACTGTGTTGGCGTACAGGTCTTTGCGGATGTCC
ACGTCACACTTCATGATGGAGTTGAAGGTAGTTTCGTGGATGCCACAGGACTCCATGCCCAGGAAGGAAG
GCTGGAAGAGTGCCTCAGGGCAGCGGAACCGCTCATTGCCAATGGTGATGACCTGGCCGTCAGGCAGCTC
GTAGCTCTTCTCCAGGGAGGAGCTGGAAGCAGCCGTGGCCATCTCTTGCTCGAAGTCCAGGGCGACGTAG
CACAGCTTCTCCTTAATGTCACGCACGATTTCCCGCTCGGCCGTGGTGGTGAAGCTGTAGCCGCGCTCGG
TGAGGATCTTCATGAGGTAGTCAGTCAGGTCCCGGCCAGCCAGGTCCAGACGCAGGATGGCATGGGGGAG
GGCATACCCCTCGTAGATGGGCACAGTGTGGGTGACCCCGTCACCGGAGTCCATCACGATGCCAGTGGTA
CGGCCAGAGGCGTACAGGGATAGCACAGCCTGGATAGCAACGTACATGGCTGGGGTGTTGAAGGTCTCAA
ACATGATCTGGGTCATCTTCTCGCGGTTGGCCTTGGGGTTCAGGGGG
