>Addgene plasmid #62382 | Actin-mRFP-PAGFP | addgene partial sequence | sequence record 105880 | MKQQH-GFP-ROMK 5'-GAA GCA GCA CGA CTT CTT CA-3'
CCGAAGGCTACGTCCAGGAGCGCACCATCTTCTTCAAGGACGACGGCAACTACAAGACCCGCGCCGAGGT
GAAGTTCGAGGGCGACACCCTGGTGAACCGCATCGAGCTGAAGGGCATCGACTTCAAGGAGGACGGCAAC
ATCCTGGGGCACAAGCTGGAGTACAACTACAACAGCCACAACGTCTATATCATGGCCGACAAGCAGAAGA
ACGGCATCAAGGCCAACTTCAAGATCCGCCACAACATCGAGGACGGCAGCGTGCAGCTCGCCGACCACTA
CCAGCAGAACACCCCCATCGGCGACGGCCCCGTGCTGCTGCCCGACAACCACTACCTGAGCCACCAGTCC
GCCCTGAGCAAAGACCCCAACGAGAAGCGCGATCACATGGTCCTGCTGGAGTTCGTGACCGCCGCCGGGA
TCACTCTCGGCATGGACGAGCTGTACAAGGGCGGCGGCACTCGAGCTATGGATGATGATATCGCCGCGCT
CGTCGTCGACAACGGCTCCGGCATGTGCAAGGCCGGCTTCGCGGGCGACGATGCCCCCCGGGCCGTCTTC
CCCTCCATCGTGGGGCGCCCCAGGCACCAGGGCGTGATGGTGGGCATGGGTCAGAAGGATTCCTATGTGG
GCGACGAGGCCCAGAGCAAGAGAGGCATCCTCACCCTGAAGTACCCCATCGAGCACGGCATCGTCACCAA
CTGGGACGACATGGAGAAAATCTGGCACCACACCTTCTACAATGAGCTGCGTGTGGCTCCCGAGGAGCAC
CCCGTGCTGCTGACCGAGGCCCCCCTGAACCCCAAGGCCAACCGCGAGAAGATGACCCAGATCATGTTTG
AGACCTTC
